Addgene plasmid #75690: EGFR gRNA (BRDN0001149231)
Purpose: 3rd generation lentiviral gRNA plasmid targeting human EGFR
Depositing lab: John Doench & David Root. Depositing organization: Broad Institute. Publication: Optimized sgRNA design to maximize activity and minimize off-target effects of CRISPR-Cas9. Doench JG, Fusi N, Sullender M, Hegde M, Vaimberg EW, Donovan KF, Smith I, Tothova Z, Wilen C, Orchard R, Virgin HW, Listgarten J, Root DE. Nat Biotechnol. 2016 Jan 18. doi: 10.1038/nbt.3437. PubMed 26780180.
Backbone
  Vector backbone: lentiGuide-Puro
  Backbone manufacturer: Zhang Lab (Addgene plasmid # 52963)
  Vector type: Mammalian Expression, Lentiviral, CRISPR
  Selectable markers: Puromycin
Growth in bacteria
  Bacterial resistance: Ampicillin, 100 μg/mL
  Growth temperature: 37°C
  Growth strain: DH5alpha
  Copy number: High Copy
Gene/Insert
  Gene/Insert name: EGFR (alt names: EGFR; NM_005228.3)
  gRNA/shRNA sequence: GTCTGCGTACTTCCAGACCA
  Species: H. sapiens (human)
  Entrez Gene: EGFR (a.k.a. ERBB, ERBB1, ERRP, HER1, NISBD2, NNCIS, PIG61, mENA)
  Promoter: hU6
  Cloning method: Unknown
  Sequencing primers: 5′ U6-F; 3′ pS2-R
Terms and licenses: Academic/Nonprofit Terms; Industry Terms: Not Available to Industry
Depositor comments: The gRNA was designed to target the following Genbank reference sequence(s): NM_005228.3,NM_201282.1,NM_201284.1. Note that this plasmid does NOT contain Cas9. It should be used in conjunction with lentiCas9-Blast (Addgene #52962) or otherwise with cell lines already expressing Cas9. Browse the full kinome gRNA library at http://www.addgene.org/pooled-library/broadgpp-human-kinome/ or visit http://www.broadinstitute.org/rnai/public/ for detailed protocols and information.
How to cite: EGFR gRNA (BRDN0001149231) was a gift from John Doench & David Root (Addgene plasmid # 75690 ; http://n2t.net/addgene:75690 ; RRID:Addgene_75690)
