[The description below was written by a language model from this plasmid's Addgene catalogue record and pLannotate feature annotations shown in this document.]
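Description:
EGFR gRNA (BRDN0001149231) is a third-generation lentiviral guide RNA plasmid built on the lentiGuide-Puro backbone and designed to direct Streptococcus pyogenes Cas9 to the human EGFR gene. It is an 8.3 kb construct maintained in E. coli through a high-copy ColE1/pUC-type origin with ampicillin resistance (β-lactamase). The bacterial portion of the backbone also carries an f1 origin, an SV40 origin and remnants of lac and phage promoter elements.

The lentiviral transfer cassette starts with an RSV promoter fused to a truncated HIV-1 5' LTR, which makes genomic RNA production Tat-independent. This is followed by the Ψ packaging signal with a partial gag sequence, the Rev response element for Rev-dependent nuclear export, and a cPPT/CTS. It ends in a self-inactivating ΔU3 3' LTR followed by an SV40 polyadenylation signal. Two expression units sit within the provirus. A human U6 RNA polymerase III promoter drives the EGFR-specific spacer joined to the SpCas9 gRNA scaffold. An EF-1α core promoter with its intron A drives puromycin N-acetyltransferase, allowing selection of transduced mammalian cells, and a WPRE downstream enhances transcript expression.

The plasmid does not encode Cas9, so it must be used with a separate Cas9 vector or in cells that already express the nuclease. The guide was designed against several EGFR reference transcripts and belongs to a human kinome gRNA collection developed alongside work on optimised sgRNA design. Its typical use is CRISPR knockout of EGFR in human cells by lentiviral delivery.
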