Features (pLannotate 1.2.2; 29 found; start..end, strand, type, name):
     14..80      +  CDS            small t antigen (fragment): SV40 (simian virus 40) small t antigen
    106..317     +  promoter       EF-1α core promoter: core promoter for human elongation factor EF-1α
    318..1256    +  intron         EF-1α intron A: intron upstream of the start codon of human EF-1α
   1278..1877    +  CDS            PuroR (fragment): puromycin N-acetyltransferase; pac from Streptomyces; confers resistance to puromycin
   1893..2481    +  misc_feature   WPRE: woodchuck hepatitis virus posttranscriptional regulatory element
   2532..2551    +  misc_feature   cPPT/CTS (fragment): central polypurine tract and central termination sequence of HIV-1
   2553..2786    +  LTR            3' LTR (ΔU3): self-inactivating 3' long terminal repeat (LTR) from HIV-1
   2864..2985    +  polyA_signal   SV40 poly(A) signal: SV40 polyadenylation signal
   3025..3160    +  rep_origin     SV40 ori: SV40 origin of replication
   3181..3199    -  promoter       T7 promoter: promoter for bacteriophage T7 RNA polymerase
   3207..3362    +  CDS            lacZα (fragment): LacZα fragment of β-galactosidase; lacZ fragment
   3367..3795    +  rep_origin     f1 ori (sequence partly withheld): f1 bacteriophage origin of replication; arrow indicates direction of (+) strand synthesis
   3848..3952    +  promoter       AmpR promoter: bla
   3953..4813    +  CDS            AmpR: β-lactamase; bla; confers resistance to ampicillin, carbenicillin, and related antibiotics
   4984..5572    +  rep_origin     ori: high-copy-number ColE1/pMB1/pBR322/pUC origin of replication
   5755..5847    +  CDS            lacI (fragment): lac repressor; lacI; The lac repressor binds to the lac operator to inhibit transcription in E. coli. This inhibition can be relieved by adding lactose or isopropyl-β-D-thiogalactopyranoside (IPTG).
   5860..5881    +  protein_bind   CAP binding site: CAP binding activates transcription in the presence of cAMP. E. coli catabolite activator protein
   5896..5926    +  promoter       lac promoter: promoter for the E. coli lac operon
   5934..5950    +  protein_bind   lac operator: The lac repressor binds to the lac operator to inhibit transcription in E. coli. This inhibition can be relieved by adding lactose or isopropyl-β-D-thiogalactopyranoside (IPTG). lac repressor encoded by lacI
   5995..6013    +  promoter       T3 promoter: promoter for bacteriophage T3 RNA polymerase
   6041..6267    +  promoter       RSV promoter: Rous sarcoma virus enhancer/promoter
   6268..6448    +  LTR            5' LTR (truncated): truncated 5' long terminal repeat (LTR) from HIV-1
   6495..6620    +  misc_feature   HIV-1 Ψ: packaging signal of human immunodeficiency virus type 1
   6604..6967    +  CDS            HIV-1 gag (fragment): gag protein from human immunodeficiency virus 1; gag
   7113..7346    +  misc_feature   RRE: The Rev response element (RRE) of HIV-1 allows for Rev-dependent mRNA export from the nucleus to the cytoplasm.
   7723..7749    +  CDS            Rev (fragment): human immunodeficiency virus 1 (HIV-1) Rev protein; rev; enhances nuclear export of unspliced and incompletely spliced viral mRNAs
   7753..7993    +  promoter       U6 promoter: RNA polymerase III promoter for human U6 snRNA
   8023..8098    +  misc_RNA       gRNA scaffold: guide RNA scaffold for the Streptococcus pyogenes CRISPR/Cas9 system
   8154..8271    +  misc_feature   cPPT/CTS: central polypurine tract and central termination sequence of HIV-1
>Addgene plasmid #75690 | EGFR gRNA (BRDN0001149231) | addgene full sequence | sequence record 184374 | Addgene Assembled Sequence
CCCGGGTGCAAAGATGGATAAAGTTTTAAACAGAGAGGAATCTTTGCAGCTAATGGACCTTCTAGGTCTT
GAAAGGAGTGGGAATTGGCTCCGGTGCCCGTCAGTGGGCAGAGCGCACATCGCCCACAGTCCCCGAGAAG
TTGGGGGGAGGGGTCGGCAATTGATCCGGTGCCTAGAGAAGGTGGCGCGGGGTAAACTGGGAAAGTGATG
TCGTGTACTGGCTCCGCCTTTTTCCCGAGGGTGGGGGAGAACCGTATATAAGTGCAGTAGTCGCCGTGAA
CGTTCTTTTTCGCAACGGGTTTGCCGCCAGAACACAGGTAAGTGCCGTGTGTGGTTCCCGCGGGCCTGGC
CTCTTTACGGGTTATGGCCCTTGCGTGCCTTGAATTACTTCCACCTGGCTGCAGTACGTGATTCTTGATC
CCGAGCTTCGGGTTGGAAGTGGGTGGGAGAGTTCGAGGCCTTGCGCTTAAGGAGCCCCTTCGCCTCGTGC
TTGAGTTGAGGCCTGGCCTGGGCGCTGGGGCCGCCGCGTGCGAATCTGGTGGCACCTTCGCGCCTGTCTC
GCTGCTTTCGATAAGTCTCTAGCCATTTAAAATTTTTGATGACCTGCTGCGACGCTTTTTTTCTGGCAAG
ATAGTCTTGTAAATGCGGGCCAAGATCTGCACACTGGTATTTCGGTTTTTGGGGCCGCGGGCGGCGACGG
GGCCCGTGCGTCCCAGCGCACATGTTCGGCGAGGCGGGGCCTGCGAGCGCGGCCACCGAGAATCGGACGG
GGGTAGTCTCAAGCTGGCCGGCCTGCTCTGGTGCCTGGCCTCGCGCCGCCGTGTATCGCCCCGCCCTGGG
CGGCAAGGCTGGCCCGGTCGGCACCAGTTGCGTGAGCGGAAAGATGGCCGCTTCCCGGCCCTGCTGCAGG
GAGCTCAAAATGGAGGACGCGGCGCTCGGGAGAGCGGGCGGGTGAGTCACCCACACAAAGGAAAAGGGCC
TTTCCGTCCTCAGCCGTCGCTTCATGTGACTCCACGGAGTACCGGGCGCCGTCCAGGCACCTCGATTAGT
TCTCGAGCTTTTGGAGTACGTCGTCTTTAGGTTGGGGGGAGGGGTTTTATGCGATGGAGTTTCCCCACAC
TGAGTGGGTGGAGACTGAAGTTAGGCCAGCTTGGCACTTGATGTAATTCTCCTTGGAATTTGCCCTTTTT
GAGTTTGGATCTTGGTTCATTCTCAAGCCTCAGACAGTGGTTCAAAGTTTTTTTCTTCCATTTCAGGTGT
CGTGACGTACGGCCACCATGACCGAGTACAAGCCCACGGTGCGCCTCGCCACCCGCGACGACGTCCCCAG
GGCCGTACGCACCCTCGCCGCCGCGTTCGCCGACTACCCCGCCACGCGCCACACCGTCGATCCGGACCGC
CACATCGAGCGGGTCACCGAGCTGCAAGAACTCTTCCTCACGCGCGTCGGGCTCGACATCGGCAAGGTGT
GGGTCGCGGACGACGGCGCCGCCGTGGCGGTCTGGACCACGCCGGAGAGCGTCGAAGCGGGGGCGGTGTT
CGCCGAGATCGGCCCGCGCATGGCCGAGTTGAGCGGTTCCCGGCTGGCCGCGCAGCAACAGATGGAAGGC
CTCCTGGCGCCGCACCGGCCCAAGGAGCCCGCGTGGTTCCTGGCCACCGTCGGAGTCTCGCCCGACCACC
AGGGCAAGGGTCTGGGCAGCGCCGTCGTGCTCCCCGGAGTGGAGGCGGCCGAGCGCGCCGGGGTGCCCGC
CTTCCTGGAGACCTCCGCGCCCCGCAACCTCCCCTTCTACGAGCGGCTCGGCTTCACCGTCACCGCCGAC
GTCGAGGTGCCCGAAGGACCGCGCACCTGGTGCATGACCCGCAAGCCCGGTGCCTGAACGCGTTAAGTCG
ACAATCAACCTCTGGATTACAAAATTTGTGAAAGATTGACTGGTATTCTTAACTATGTTGCTCCTTTTAC
GCTATGTGGATACGCTGCTTTAATGCCTTTGTATCATGCTATTGCTTCCCGTATGGCTTTCATTTTCTCC
TCCTTGTATAAATCCTGGTTGCTGTCTCTTTATGAGGAGTTGTGGCCCGTTGTCAGGCAACGTGGCGTGG
TGTGCACTGTGTTTGCTGACGCAACCCCCACTGGTTGGGGCATTGCCACCACCTGTCAGCTCCTTTCCGG
GACTTTCGCTTTCCCCCTCCCTATTGCCACGGCGGAACTCATCGCCGCCTGCCTTGCCCGCTGCTGGACA
GGGGCTCGGCTGTTGGGCACTGACAATTCCGTGGTGTTGTCGGGGAAATCATCGTCCTTTCCTTGGCTGC
TCGCCTGTGTTGCCACCTGGATTCTGCGCGGGACGTCCTTCTGCTACGTCCCTTCGGCCCTCAATCCAGC
GGACCTTCCTTCCCGCGGCCTGCTGCCGGCTCTGCGGCCTCTTCCGCGTCTTCGCCTTCGCCCTCAGACG
AGTCGGATCTCCCTTTGGGCCGCCTCCCCGCGTCGACTTTAAGACCAATGACTTACAAGGCAGCTGTAGA
TCTTAGCCACTTTTTAAAAGAAAAGGGGGGACTGGAAGGGCTAATTCACTCCCAACGAAGACAAGATCTG
CTTTTTGCTTGTACTGGGTCTCTCTGGTTAGACCAGATCTGAGCCTGGGAGCTCTCTGGCTAACTAGGGA
ACCCACTGCTTAAGCCTCAATAAAGCTTGCCTTGAGTGCTTCAAGTAGTGTGTGCCCGTCTGTTGTGTGA
CTCTGGTAACTAGAGATCCCTCAGACCCTTTTAGTCAGTGTGGAAAATCTCTAGCAGTACGTATAGTAGT
TCATGTCATCTTATTATTCAGTATTTATAACTTGCAAAGAAATGAATATCAGAGAGTGAGAGGAACTTGT
TTATTGCAGCTTATAATGGTTACAAATAAAGCAATAGCATCACAAATTTCACAAATAAAGCATTTTTTTC
ACTGCATTCTAGTTGTGGTTTGTCCAAACTCATCAATGTATCTTATCATGTCTGGCTCTAGCTATCCCGC
CCCTAACTCCGCCCATCCCGCCCCTAACTCCGCCCAGTTCCGCCCATTCTCCGCCCCATGGCTGACTAAT
TTTTTTTATTTATGCAGAGGCCGAGGCCGCCTCGGCCTCTGAGCTATTCCAGAAGTAGTGAGGAGGCTTT
TTTGGAGGCCTAGGGACGTACCCAATTCGCCCTATAGTGAGTCGTATTACGCGCGCTCACTGGCCGTCGT
TTTACAACGTCGTGACTGGGAAAACCCTGGCGTTACCCAACTTAATCGCCTTGCAGCACATCCCCCTTTC
GCCAGCTGGCGTAATAGCGAAGAGGCCCGCACCGATCGCCCTTCCCAACAGTTGCGCAGCCTGAATGGCG
AATGGG
[124 nt withheld, positions 3367-3490]
C
[91 nt withheld, positions 3492-3582]
A
[49 nt withheld, positions 3584-3632]
CCTTTGACGTTGGAGTCCACGTTCTTT
[37 nt withheld, positions 3660-3696]
ACCCTATCTCGGTCTATTCTTTTGATTTATAAGGGATTTTGCCGATTTCGGCCTATTGGTTAAAAAATGA
GCTGATTTAACAAAAATTTAACGCGAATTTTAACAAAATATTAACGCTTACAATTTAGGTGGCACTTTTC
GGGGAAATGTGCGCGGAACCCCTATTTGTTTATTTTTCTAAATACATTCAAATATGTATCCGCTCATGAG
ACAATAACCCTGATAAATGCTTCAATAATATTGAAAAAGGAAGAGTATGAGTATTCAACATTTCCGTGTC
GCCCTTATTCCCTTTTTTGCGGCATTTTGCCTTCCTGTTTTTGCTCACCCAGAAACGCTGGTGAAAGTAA
AAGATGCTGAAGATCAGTTGGGTGCACGAGTGGGTTACATCGAACTGGATCTCAACAGCGGTAAGATCCT
TGAGAGTTTTCGCCCCGAAGAACGTTTTCCAATGATGAGCACTTTTAAAGTTCTGCTATGTGGCGCGGTA
TTATCCCGTATTGACGCCGGGCAAGAGCAACTCGGTCGCCGCATACACTATTCTCAGAATGACTTGGTTG
AGTACTCACCAGTCACAGAAAAGCATCTTACGGATGGCATGACAGTAAGAGAATTATGCAGTGCTGCCAT
AACCATGAGTGATAACACTGCGGCCAACTTACTTCTGACAACGATCGGAGGACCGAAGGAGCTAACCGCT
TTTTTGCACAACATGGGGGATCATGTAACTCGCCTTGATCGTTGGGAACCGGAGCTGAATGAAGCCATAC
CAAACGACGAGCGTGACACCACGATGCCTGTAGCAATGGCAACAACGTTGCGCAAACTATTAACTGGCGA
ACTACTTACTCTAGCTTCCCGGCAACAATTAATAGACTGGATGGAGGCGGATAAAGTTGCAGGACCACTT
CTGCGCTCGGCCCTTCCGGCTGGCTGGTTTATTGCTGATAAATCTGGAGCCGGTGAGCGTGGGTCTCGCG
GTATCATTGCAGCACTGGGGCCAGATGGTAAGCCCTCCCGTATCGTAGTTATCTACACGACGGGGAGTCA
GGCAACTATGGATGAACGAAATAGACAGATCGCTGAGATAGGTGCCTCACTGATTAAGCATTGGTAACTG
TCAGACCAAGTTTACTCATATATACTTTAGATTGATTTAAAACTTCATTTTTAATTTAAAAGGATCTAGG
TGAAGATCCTTTTTGATAATCTCATGACCAAAATCCCTTAACGTGAGTTTTCGTTCCACTGAGCGTCAGA
CCCCGTAGAAAAGATCAAAGGATCTTCTTGAGATCCTTTTTTTCTGCGCGTAATCTGCTGCTTGCAAACA
AAAAAACCACCGCTACCAGCGGTGGTTTGTTTGCCGGATCAAGAGCTACCAACTCTTTTTCCGAAGGTAA
CTGGCTTCAGCAGAGCGCAGATACCAAATACTGTTCTTCTAGTGTAGCCGTAGTTAGGCCACCACTTCAA
GAACTCTGTAGCACCGCCTACATACCTCGCTCTGCTAATCCTGTTACCAGTGGCTGCTGCCAGTGGCGAT
AAGTCGTGTCTTACCGGGTTGGACTCAAGACGATAGTTACCGGATAAGGCGCAGCGGTCGGGCTGAACGG
GGGGTTCGTGCACACAGCCCAGCTTGGAGCGAACGACCTACACCGAACTGAGATACCTACAGCGTGAGCT
ATGAGAAAGCGCCACGCTTCCCGAAGGGAGAAAGGCGGACAGGTATCCGGTAAGCGGCAGGGTCGGAACA
GGAGAGCGCACGAGGGAGCTTCCAGGGGGAAACGCCTGGTATCTTTATAGTCCTGTCGGGTTTCGCCACC
TCTGACTTGAGCGTCGATTTTTGTGATGCTCGTCAGGGGGGCGGAGCCTATGGAAAAACGCCAGCAACGC
GGCCTTTTTACGGTTCCTGGCCTTTTGCTGGCCTTTTGCTCACATGTTCTTTCCTGCGTTATCCCCTGAT
TCTGTGGATAACCGTATTACCGCCTTTGAGTGAGCTGATACCGCTCGCCGCAGCCGAACGACCGAGCGCA
GCGAGTCAGTGAGCGAGGAAGCGGAAGAGCGCCCAATACGCAAACCGCCTCTCCCCGCGCGTTGGCCGAT
TCATTAATGCAGCTGGCACGACAGGTTTCCCGACTGGAAAGCGGGCAGTGAGCGCAACGCAATTAATGTG
AGTTAGCTCACTCATTAGGCACCCCAGGCTTTACACTTTATGCTTCCGGCTCGTATGTTGTGTGGAATTG
TGAGCGGATAACAATTTCACACAGGAAACAGCTATGACCATGATTACGCCAAGCGCGCAATTAACCCTCA
CTAAAGGGAACAAAAGCTGGAGCTGCAAGCTTAATGTAGTCTTATGCAATACTCTTGTAGTCTTGCAACA
TGGTAACGATGAGTTAGCAACATGCCTTACAAGGAGAGAAAAAGCACCGTGCATGCCGATTGGTGGAAGT
AAGGTGGTACGATCGTGCCTTATTAGGAAGGCAACAGACGGGTCTGACATGGATTGGACGAACCACTGAA
TTGCCGCATTGCAGAGATATTGTATTTAAGTGCCTAGCTCGATACATAAACGGGTCTCTCTGGTTAGACC
AGATCTGAGCCTGGGAGCTCTCTGGCTAACTAGGGAACCCACTGCTTAAGCCTCAATAAAGCTTGCCTTG
AGTGCTTCAAGTAGTGTGTGCCCGTCTGTTGTGTGACTCTGGTAACTAGAGATCCCTCAGACCCTTTTAG
TCAGTGTGGAAAATCTCTAGCAGTGGCGCCCGAACAGGGACTTGAAAGCGAAAGGGAAACCAGAGGAGCT
CTCTCGACGCAGGACTCGGCTTGCTGAAGCGCGCACGGCAAGAGGCGAGGGGCGGCGACTGGTGAGTACG
CCAAAAATTTTGACTAGCGGAGGCTAGAAGGAGAGAGATGGGTGCGAGAGCGTCAGTATTAAGCGGGGGA
GAATTAGATCGCGATGGGAAAAAATTCGGTTAAGGCCAGGGGGAAAGAAAAAATATAAATTAAAACATAT
AGTATGGGCAAGCAGGGAGCTAGAACGATTCGCAGTTAATCCTGGCCTGTTAGAAACATCAGAAGGCTGT
AGACAAATACTGGGACAGCTACAACCATCCCTTCAGACAGGATCAGAAGAACTTAGATCATTATATAATA
CAGTAGCAACCCTCTATTGTGTGCATCAAAGGATAGAGATAAAAGACACCAAGGAAGCTTTAGACAAGAT
AGAGGAAGAGCAAAACAAAAGTAAGACCACCGCACAGCAAGCGGCCGCTGATCTTCAGACCTGGAGGAGG
AGATATGAGGGACAATTGGAGAAGTGAATTATATAAATATAAAGTAGTAAAAATTGAACCATTAGGAGTA
GCACCCACCAAGGCAAAGAGAAGAGTGGTGCAGAGAGAAAAAAGAGCAGTGGGAATAGGAGCTTTGTTCC
TTGGGTTCTTGGGAGCAGCAGGAAGCACTATGGGCGCAGCGTCAATGACGCTGACGGTACAGGCCAGACA
ATTATTGTCTGGTATAGTGCAGCAGCAGAACAATTTGCTGAGGGCTATTGAGGCGCAACAGCATCTGTTG
CAACTCACAGTCTGGGGCATCAAGCAGCTCCAGGCAAGAATCCTGGCTGTGGAAAGATACCTAAAGGATC
AACAGCTCCTGGGGATTTGGGGTTGCTCTGGAAAACTCATTTGCACCACTGCTGTGCCTTGGAATGCTAG
TTGGAGTAATAAATCTCTGGAACAGATTTGGAATCACACGACCTGGATGGAGTGGGACAGAGAAATTAAC
AATTACACAAGCTTAATACACTCCTTAATTGAAGAATCGCAAAACCAGCAAGAAAAGAATGAACAAGAAT
TATTGGAATTAGATAAATGGGCAAGTTTGTGGAATTGGTTTAACATAACAAATTGGCTGTGGTATATAAA
ATTATTCATAATGATAGTAGGAGGCTTGGTAGGTTTAAGAATAGTTTTTGCTGTACTTTCTATAGTGAAT
AGAGTTAGGCAGGGATATTCACCATTATCGTTTCAGACCCACCTCCCAACCCCGAGGGGACCCAGAGAGG
GCCTATTTCCCATGATTCCTTCATATTTGCATATACGATACAAGGCTGTTAGAGAGATAATTAGAATTAA
TTTGACTGTAAACACAAAGATATTAGTACAAAATACGTGACGTAGAAAGTAATAATTTCTTGGGTAGTTT
GCAGTTTTAAAATTATGTTTTAAAATGGACTATCATATGCTTACCGTAACTTGAAAGTATTTCGATTTCT
TGGCTTTATATATCTTGTGGAAAGGACGAAACACCGGTCTGCGTACTTCCAGACCAGTTTTAGAGCTAGA
AATAGCAAGTTAAAATAAGGCTAGTCCGTTATCAACTTGAAAAAGTGGCACCGAGTCGGTGCTTTTTTAA
GCTTGGCGTAACTAGATCTTGAGACAAATGGCAGTATTCATCCACAATTTTAAAAGAAAAGGGGGGATTG
GGGGGTACAGTGCAGGGGAAAGAATAGTAGACATAATAGCAACAGACATACAAACTAAAGAATTACAAAA
ACAAATTACAAAAATTCAAAATTTTCGGGTTTATTACAGGGACAGCAGAGATCCACTTTGGCGCCGGCTC
GAGGGGG
