>Addgene plasmid #75690 | EGFR gRNA (BRDN0001149231) | depositor partial sequence | sequence record 143150 | Target Sequence
GTCTGCGTACTTCCAGACCA
