>Addgene plasmid #75690 | EGFR gRNA (BRDN0001149231) | addgene partial sequence | sequence record 184373 | hU6-F
CGTGACGTAGAAAGTAATAATTTCTTGGGTAGTTTGCAGTTTTAAAATTATGTTTTAAAATGGACTATCA
TATGCTTACCGTAACTTGAAAGTATTTCGATTTCTTGGCTTTATATATCTTGTGGAAAGGACGAAACACC
GGTCTGCGTACTTCCAGACCAGTTTTAGAGCTAGAAATAGCAAGTTAAAATAAGGCTAGTCCGTTATCAA
CTTGAAAAAGTGGCACCGAGTCGGTGCTTTTTTAAGCTTGGCGTAACTAGATCTTGAGACAAATGGCAGT
ATTCATCCACAATTTTAAAAGAAAAGGGGGGATTGGGGGGTACAGTGCAGGGGAAAGAATAGTAGACATA
ATAGCAACAGACATACAAACTAAAGAATTACAAAAACAAATTACAAAAATTCAAAATTTTCGGGTTTATT
ACAGGGACAGCAGAGATCCACTTTGGCGCCGGCTCGAGGGGGCCCGGGTGCAAAGATGGATAAAGTTTTA
AACAGAGAGGAATCTTTGCAGCTAATGGACCTTCTAGGTCTTGAAAGGAGTGGGAATTGGCTCCGGTGCC
CGTCAGTGGG
